Addgene plasmid #242899: PB_rtTA_BsmB-HNRNPK_sgRNA_4
Purpose: PiggyBac cargo vector with HNRNPK sgRNA 4 for dox-inducible knockdown
Depositing lab: Mauro Calabrese. Depositing organization: University of North Carolina at Chapel Hill. Publication: lncRNA-Induced Spread of Polycomb Controlled by Genome Architecture, RNA Abundance, and CpG Island DNA. Schertzer MD, Braceros KCA, Starmer J, Cherney RE, Lee DM, Salazar G, Justice M, Bischoff SR, Cowley DO, Ariel P, Zylka MJ, Dowen JM, Magnuson T, Calabrese JM. Mol Cell. 2019 Aug 8;75(3):523-537.e10. doi: 10.1016/j.molcel.2019.05.028. Epub 2019 Jun 27. PubMed 31256989.
Backbone
  Vector backbone: PB_rtTA_BsmBI
  Backbone manufacturer: Mauro Calabrese (Addgene plasmid # 126028)
  Vector type: CRISPR
Growth in bacteria
  Bacterial resistance: Ampicillin, 100 μg/mL
  Growth temperature: 37°C
  Growth strain: DH5alpha
  Copy number: High Copy
Gene/Insert
  Gene/Insert name: HNRNPK
  gRNA/shRNA sequence: ATGATGTTTGATGACCGCCG
  Species: M. musculus (mouse)
  Entrez Gene: Hnrnpk (a.k.a. Hnrpk, KBBP, NOVA)
  Promoter: U6
  Cloning method: Restriction Enzyme; 5′ cloning site Unknown (unknown if destroyed); 3′ cloning site Unknown (unknown if destroyed)
Terms and licenses: Academic/Nonprofit Terms; Industry Terms: Not Available to Industry
Depositor comments: Knockdown validated by Western blot in Trophpblast stem cells. Please visit https://doi.org/10.1101/2025.07.16.665154 for bioRxiv preprint.
How to cite: PB_rtTA_BsmB-HNRNPK_sgRNA_4 was a gift from Mauro Calabrese (Addgene plasmid # 242899 ; http://n2t.net/addgene:242899 ; RRID:Addgene_242899)
