[The description below was written by a language model from this plasmid's Addgene catalogue record and pLannotate feature annotations shown in this document.]
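Description:
PB_rtTA_BsmB-HNRNPK_sgRNA_4 is an 8.7 kb piggyBac cargo plasmid of the CRISPR vector type, built on the PB_rtTA_BsmBI backbone and carrying a single guide RNA directed against mouse Hnrnpk. It is propagated in E. coli as a high-copy plasmid through a ColE1/pUC-type origin with ampicillin selection (AmpR under its own bla promoter). An f1 origin and remnants of lac promoter/operator, lacI and lacZα sequence are carried over from the cloning backbone. The automated annotation does not call the piggyBac terminal repeats, so their positions are not documented in the feature table. Short hits to a lambda phage portal protein, a small WPRE fragment and a G-CSF destabilising element appear to be incidental matches rather than functional parts.

The payload has two units. A human U6 Pol III promoter drives the Hnrnpk-targeting spacer fused to the S. pyogenes Cas9 guide scaffold; the backbone name suggests the spacer was inserted at BsmBI sites, though the record lists the cloning sites as unknown. Downstream, the human ubiquitin C promoter expresses a bicistronic transcript encoding the reverse tetracycline transactivator rtTA3, followed by an EMCV IRES and NeoR, terminated by an SV40 polyadenylation signal. This allows G418 selection of cells with transposase-mediated integration of the cargo.

No Cas9 or Tet-responsive promoter is annotated here. The doxycycline-inducible knockdown described therefore presumably depends on a separately supplied rtTA-responsive Cas9-type effector, which the record does not specify. The depositor reports that knockdown was validated by Western blot in trophoblast stem cells.
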