Features (pLannotate 1.2.2; 21 found; start..end, strand, type, name):
      1..241     +  promoter       U6 promoter: RNA polymerase III promoter for human U6 snRNA
    271..346     +  misc_RNA       gRNA scaffold: guide RNA scaffold for the Streptococcus pyogenes CRISPR/Cas9 system
    377..1588    +  promoter       UbC promoter: human ubiquitin C promoter
   1647..2344    +  CDS            rtTA3 (fragment): reverse tetracycline transactivator 3 activates expression from Tet-responsive promoters in the presence of doxycycline
   2274..2384    +  CDS            VP48: 3 tandem repeats of the minimal activation domain of herpes simplex virus VP16 (Cheng et al., 2013)
   2540..3002    +  misc_feature   IRES: internal ribosome entry site (IRES) of the encephalomyocarditis virus (EMCV)
   3018..3812    +  CDS            NeoR/KanR: aminoglycoside phosphotransferase from Tn5; aph(3')-II (or nptII); confers resistance to neomycin, kanamycin, and G418 (Geneticin®)
   3814..3841    +  misc_feature   WPRE (fragment): woodchuck hepatitis virus posttranscriptional regulatory element
   3854..3975    +  polyA_signal   SV40 poly(A) signal: SV40 polyadenylation signal
   3993..4085    +  ncRNA          G-CSF SLDE: Accession: RF00183 - G-CSF factor stem-loop destabilising element (SLDE)
   4782..5249    +  CDS            B (fragment): PORTL_LAMBD - Experimental evidence at protein level: Swiss-Prot protein existence level 1. Forms the portal vertex of the capsid (PubMed:6228056, PubMed:6232391). This portal plays critical roles in head assembly, genome packaging, neck/tail attachment, and genome ejection (Probable). The portal protein multimerizes as a single ring-shaped homododecamer arranged around a central channel (PubMed:6232391). Binds to the terminase subunits to form the packaging machine (PubMed:7799432). From Escherichia phage lambda (Bacteriophage lambda).
   5287..5303    -  protein_bind   lac operator: The lac repressor binds to the lac operator to inhibit transcription in E. coli. This inhibition can be relieved by adding lactose or isopropyl-β-D-thiogalactopyranoside (IPTG). lac repressor encoded by lacI
   5311..5341    -  promoter       lac promoter: promoter for the E. coli lac operon
   5356..5377    -  protein_bind   CAP binding site: CAP binding activates transcription in the presence of cAMP. E. coli catabolite activator protein
   5390..5482    -  CDS            lacI (fragment): lac repressor; lacI; The lac repressor binds to the lac operator to inhibit transcription in E. coli. This inhibition can be relieved by adding lactose or isopropyl-β-D-thiogalactopyranoside (IPTG).
   5665..6253    -  rep_origin     ori: high-copy-number ColE1/pMB1/pBR322/pUC origin of replication
   6424..7284    -  CDS            AmpR: β-lactamase; bla; confers resistance to ampicillin, carbenicillin, and related antibiotics
   7285..7389    -  promoter       AmpR promoter: bla
   7442..7870    -  rep_origin     f1 ori (sequence partly withheld): f1 bacteriophage origin of replication; arrow indicates direction of (+) strand synthesis
   7875..8030    -  CDS            lacZα (fragment): LacZα fragment of β-galactosidase; lacZ fragment
   8032..8151    +  CDS            B (fragment): PORTL_LAMBD - Experimental evidence at protein level: Swiss-Prot protein existence level 1. Forms the portal vertex of the capsid (PubMed:6228056, PubMed:6232391). This portal plays critical roles in head assembly, genome packaging, neck/tail attachment, and genome ejection (Probable). The portal protein multimerizes as a single ring-shaped homododecamer arranged around a central channel (PubMed:6232391). Binds to the terminase subunits to form the packaging machine (PubMed:7799432). From Escherichia phage lambda (Bacteriophage lambda).
>Addgene plasmid #242899 | PB_rtTA_BsmB-HNRNPK_sgRNA_4 | addgene full sequence | sequence record 487118 | Addgene NGS Result
GAGGGCCTATTTCCCATGATTCCTTCATATTTGCATATACGATACAAGGCTGTTAGAGAGATAATTGGAA
TTAATTTGACTGTAAACACAAAGATATTAGTACAAAATACGTGACGTAGAAAGTAATAATTTCTTGGGTA
GTTTGCAGTTTTAAAATTATGTTTTAAAATGGACTATCATATGCTTATCGTAACTTGAAAGTATTTCGAT
TTCTTGGCTTTATATATCTTGTGGAAAGGACGAAACACCGATGATGTTTGATGACCGCCGGTTTTAGAGC
TAGAAATAGCAAGTTAAAATAAGGCTAGTCCGTTATCAACTTGAAAAAGTGGCACCGAGTCGGTGCTTTT
TTTCCGCATTAACCCACCCAAGATCTGGCCTCCGCGCCGGGTTTTGGCGCCTCCCGCGGGCGCCCCCCTC
CTCACGGCGAGCGCTGCCACGTCAGACGAAGGGCGCAGCGAGCGTCCTGATCCTTCCGCCCGGACGCTCA
GGACAGCGGCCCGCTGCTCATAAGACTCGGCCTTAGAACCCCAGTATCAGCAGAAGGACATTTTAGGACG
GGACTTGGGTGACTCTAGGGCACTGGTTTTCTTTCCAGAGAGCGGAACAGGCGAGGAAAAGTAGTCCCTT
CTCGGCGATTCTGCGGAGGGATCTCCGTGGGGCGGTGAACGCCGATGATTATATAAGGACGCGCCGGGTG
TGGCACAGCTAGTTCCGTCGCAGCCGGGATTTGGGTCGCGGTTCTTGTTTGTGGATCGCTGTGATCGTCA
CTTGGTGAGTAGCGGGCTGCTGGGCTGGCCGGGGCTTTCGTGGCCGCCGGGCCGCTCGGTGGGACGGAAG
CGTGTGGAGAGACCGCCAAGGGCTGTAGTCTGGGTCCGCGAGCAAGGTTGCCCTGAACTGGGGGTTGGGG
GGAGCGCAGCAAAATGGCGGCTGTTCCCGAGTCTTGAATGGAAGACGCTTGTGAGGCGGGCTGTGAGGTC
GTTGAAACAAGGTGGGGGGCATGGTGGGCGGCAAGAACCCAAGGTCTTGAGGCCTTCGCTAATGCGGGAA
AGCTCTTATTCGGGTGAGATGGGCTGGGGCACCATCTGGGGACCCTGACGTGAAGTTTGTCACTGACTGG
AGAACTCGGTTTGTCGTCTGTTGCGGGGGCGGCAGTTATGGCGGTGCCGTTGGGCAGTGCACCCGTACCT
TTGGGAGCGCGCGCCCTCGTCGTGTCGTGACGTCACCCGTTCTGTTGGCTTATAATGCAGGGTGGGGCCA
CCTGCCGGTAGGTGTGCGGTAGGCTTTTCTCCGTCGCAGGACGCAGGGTTCGGGCCTAGGGTAGGCTCTC
CTGAATCGACAGGCGCCGGACCTCTGGTGAGGGGAGGGATAAGTGAGGCGTCAGTTTCTTTGGTCGGTTT
TATGTACCTATCTTCTTAAGTAGCTGAAGCTCCGGTTTTGAACTATGCGCTCGGGGTTGGCGAGTGTGTT
TTGTGAAGTTTTTTAGGCACCTTTTGAAATGTAATCATTTGGGTCAATATGTAATTTTCAGTGTTAGACT
AGTAAATTGTCCGCTAAATTCTGGCCGTTTTTGGCTTTTTTGTTAGACGAAGCTTGGTACCGAGCTCGGA
TCTCCACCCCGTACCGGTCCTGCAGTCGAATTCACCATGTCTAGACTGGACAAGAGCAAAGTCATAAACG
GAGCTCTGGAATTACTCAATGGTGTCGGTATCGAAGGCCTGACGACAAGGAAACTCGCTCAAAAGCTGGG
AGTTGAGCAGCCTACCCTGTACTGGCACGTGAAGAACAAGCGGGCCCTGCTCGATGCCCTGCCAATCGAG
ATGCTGGACAGGCATCATACCCACTTCTGCCCCCTGGAAGGCGAGTCATGGCAAGACTTTCTGCGGAACA
ACGCCAAGTCATACCGCTGTGCTCTCCTCTCACATCGCGACGGGGCTAAAGTGCATCTCGGCACCCGCCC
AACAGAGAAACAGTACGAAACCCTGGAAAATCAGCTCGCGTTCCTGTGTCAGCAAGGCTTCTCCCTGGAG
AACGCACTGTACGCTCTGTCCGCCGTGGGCCACTTTACACTGGGCTGCGTATTGGAGGAACAGGAGCATC
AAGTAGCAAAAGAGGAAAGAGAGACACCTACCACCGATTCTATGCCCCCACTTCTGAGACAAGCAATTGA
GCTGTTCGACCGGCAGGGAGCCGAACCTGCCTTCCTTTTCGGCCTGGAACTAATCATATGTGGCCTGGAG
AAACAGCTAAAGTGCGAAAGCGGCGGGCCGACCGACGCCCTTGACGATTTTGACTTAGACATGCTCCCAG
CCGATGCCCTTGACGACTTTGACCTTGATATGCTGCCTGCTGACGCTCTTGACGATTTTGACCTTGACAT
GCTCCCCGGGTAACTAAGTAAGGATCCGCGGCCGCACTAGAGGAATTCCGCCCCTCTCCCCCCCCCCCCT
AACGTTACTGGCCGAAGCCGCTTGGAATAAGGCCGGTGTGCGTTTGTCTATATGTTATTTTCCACCATAT
TGCCGTCTTTTGGCAATGTGAGGGCCCGGAAACCTGGCCCTGTCTTCTTGACGAGCATTCCTAGGGGTCT
TTCCCCTCTCGCCAAAGGAATGCAAGGTCTGTTGAATGTCGTGAAGGAAGCAGTTCCTCTGGAAGCTTCT
TGAAGACAAACAACGTCTGTAGCGACCCTTTGCAGGCAGCGGAACCCCCCACCTGGCGACAGGTGCCTCT
GCGGCCAAAAGCCACGTGTATAAGATACACCTGCAAAGGCGGCACAACCCCAGTGCCACGTTGTGAGTTG
GATAGTTGTGGAAAGAGTCAAATGGCTCTCCTCAAGCGTATTCAACAAGGGGCTGAAGGATGCCCAGAAG
GTACCCCATTGTATGGGATCTGATCTGGGGCCTCGGTGCACATGCTTTACATGTGTTTAGTCGAGGTTAA
AAAAACGTCTAGGCCCCCCGAACCACGGGGACGTGGTTTTCCTTTGAAAAACACGATGATAAGCTTACCG
GTCCACCATGATTGAACAAGATGGATTGCACGCAGGTTCTCCGGCCGCTTGGGTGGAGAGGCTATTCGGC
TATGACTGGGCACAACAGACAATCGGCTGCTCTGATGCCGCCGTGTTCCGGCTGTCAGCGCAGGGGCGCC
CGGTTCTTTTTGTCAAGACCGACCTGTCCGGTGCCCTGAATGAACTGCAAGACGAGGCAGCGCGGCTATC
GTGGCTGGCCACGACGGGCGTTCCTTGCGCAGCTGTGCTCGACGTTGTCACTGAAGCGGGAAGGGACTGG
CTGCTATTGGGCGAAGTGCCGGGGCAGGATCTCCTGTCATCTCACCTTGCTCCTGCCGAGAAAGTATCCA
TCATGGCTGATGCAATGCGGCGGCTGCATACGCTTGATCCGGCTACCTGCCCATTCGACCACCAAGCGAA
ACATCGCATCGAGCGAGCACGTACTCGGATGGAAGCCGGTCTTGTCGATCAGGATGATCTGGACGAAGAG
CATCAGGGGCTCGCGCCAGCCGAACTGTTCGCCAGGCTCAAGGCGAGCATGCCCGACGGCGAGGATCTCG
TCGTGACCCATGGCGATGCCTGCTTGCCGAATATCATGGTGGAAAATGGCCGCTTTTCTGGATTCATCGA
CTGTGGCCGGCTGGGTGTGGCGGACCGCTATCAGGACATAGCGTTGGCTACCCGTGATATTGCTGAAGAG
CTTGGCGGCGAATGGGCTGACCGCTTCCTCGTGCTTTACGGTATCGCCGCTCCCGATTCGCAGCGCATCG
CCTTCTATCGCCTTCTTGACGAGTTCTTCTGACAATCAACCTCTGGATTACAAAATTTGTGGTTAACTAA
CTAAACTTGTTTATTGCAGCTTATAATGGTTACAAATAAAGCAATAGCATCACAAATTTCACAAATAAAG
CATTTTTTTCACTGCATTCTAGTTGTGGTTTGTCCAAACTCATCAATGTATCTTATCATGTCTGGAATTG
ACTCAAATGATGTCAATTAGTCTATCAGAAGCTCATCTGGTCTCCCTTCCGGGGGACAAGACATCCCTGT
TTAATATTTAAACAGCAGTGTTCCCAAACTGGGTTCTTATATCCCTTGCTCTGGTCAACCAGGTTGCAGG
GTTTCCTGTCCTCACAGGAACGAAGTCCCTAAAGAAACAGTGGCAGCCAGGTTTAGCCCCGGAATTGACT
GGATTCCTTTTTTAGGGCCCATTGGTATGGCTTTTTCCCCGTATCCCCCCAGGTGTCTGCAGGCTCAAAG
AGCAGCGAGAAGCGTTCAGAGGAAAGCGATCCCGTGCCACCTTCCCCGTGCCCGGGCTGTCCCCGCACGC
TGCCGGCTCGGGGATGCGGGGGGAGCGCCGGACCGGAGCGGAGCCCCGGGCGGCTCGCTGCTGCCCCCTA
GCGGGGGAGGGACGTAATTACATCCCTGGGGGCTTTGGGGGGGGGCTGTCCCTGATATCTATAACAAGAA
AATATATATATAATAAGTTATCACGTAAGTAGAACATGAAATAACAATATAATTATCGTATGAGTTAAAT
CTTAAAAGTCACGTAAAAGATAATCATGCGTCATTTTGACTCACGCGGTCGTTATAGTTCAAAATCAGTG
ACACTTACCGCATTGACAAGCACGCCTCACGGGAGCTCCAAGCGGCGACTGAGATGTCCTAAATGCACAG
CGACGGATTCGCGCTATTTAGAAAGAGAGAGCAATATTTCAAGAATGCATGCGTCAATTTTACGCAGACT
ATCTTTCTAGGGTTAATCTAGCTGCATCAGGATCATATCGTCGGGTCTTTTTTCCGGCTCAGTCATCGCC
CAAGCTGGCGCTATCTGGGCATCGGGGAGGAAGAAGCCCGTGCCTTTTCCCGCGAGGTTGAAGCGGCATG
GAAAGAGTTTGCCGAGGATGACTGCTGCTGCATTGACGTTGAGCGAAAACGCACGTTTACCATGATGATT
CGGGAAGGTGTGGCCATGCACGCCTTTAACGGTGAACTGTTCGTTCAGGCCACCTGGGATACCAGTTCGT
CGCGGCTTTTCCGGACACAGTTCCGGATGGTCAGCCCGAAGCGCATCAGCAACCCGAACAATACCGGCGA
CAGCCGGAACTGCCGTGCCGGTGTGCAGATTAATGACAGCGGTGCGGCGCTGGGATATTACGTCAGCGAG
GACGGGTATCCTGGCTGGATGCCGCAGAAATGGACATGGATACCCCGTGAGTTACCCGGCGGGCGCGCTT
GGCGTAATCATGGTCATAGCTGTTTCCTGTGTGAAATTGTTATCCGCTCACAATTCCACACAACATACGA
GCCGGAAGCATAAAGTGTAAAGCCTGGGGTGCCTAATGAGTGAGCTAACTCACATTAATTGCGTTGCGCT
CACTGCCCGCTTTCCAGTCGGGAAACCTGTCGTGCCAGCTGCATTAATGAATCGGCCAACGCGCGGGGAG
AGGCGGTTTGCGTATTGGGCGCTCTTCCGCTTCCTCGCTCACTGACTCGCTGCGCTCGGTCGTTCGGCTG
CGGCGAGCGGTATCAGCTCACTCAAAGGCGGTAATACGGTTATCCACAGAATCAGGGGATAACGCAGGAA
AGAACATGTGAGCAAAAGGCCAGCAAAAGGCCAGGAACCGTAAAAAGGCCGCGTTGCTGGCGTTTTTCCA
TAGGCTCCGCCCCCCTGACGAGCATCACAAAAATCGACGCTCAAGTCAGAGGTGGCGAAACCCGACAGGA
CTATAAAGATACCAGGCGTTTCCCCCTGGAAGCTCCCTCGTGCGCTCTCCTGTTCCGACCCTGCCGCTTA
CCGGATACCTGTCCGCCTTTCTCCCTTCGGGAAGCGTGGCGCTTTCTCATAGCTCACGCTGTAGGTATCT
CAGTTCGGTGTAGGTCGTTCGCTCCAAGCTGGGCTGTGTGCACGAACCCCCCGTTCAGCCCGACCGCTGC
GCCTTATCCGGTAACTATCGTCTTGAGTCCAACCCGGTAAGACACGACTTATCGCCACTGGCAGCAGCCA
CTGGTAACAGGATTAGCAGAGCGAGGTATGTAGGCGGTGCTACAGAGTTCTTGAAGTGGTGGCCTAACTA
CGGCTACACTAGAAGAACAGTATTTGGTATCTGCGCTCTGCTGAAGCCAGTTACCTTCGGAAAAAGAGTT
GGTAGCTCTTGATCCGGCAAACAAACCACCGCTGGTAGCGGTGGTTTTTTTGTTTGCAAGCAGCAGATTA
CGCGCAGAAAAAAAGGATCTCAAGAAGATCCTTTGATCTTTTCTACGGGGTCTGACGCTCAGTGGAACGA
AAACTCACGTTAAGGGATTTTGGTCATGAGATTATCAAAAAGGATCTTCACCTAGATCCTTTTAAATTAA
AAATGAAGTTTTAAATCAATCTAAAGTATATATGAGTAAACTTGGTCTGACAGTTACCAATGCTTAATCA
GTGAGGCACCTATCTCAGCGATCTGTCTATTTCGTTCATCCATAGTTGCCTGACTCCCCGTCGTGTAGAT
AACTACGATACGGGAGGGCTTACCATCTGGCCCCAGTGCTGCAATGATACCGCGAGACCCACGCTCACCG
GCTCCAGATTTATCAGCAATAAACCAGCCAGCCGGAAGGGCCGAGCGCAGAAGTGGTCCTGCAACTTTAT
CCGCCTCCATCCAGTCTATTAATTGTTGCCGGGAAGCTAGAGTAAGTAGTTCGCCAGTTAATAGTTTGCG
CAACGTTGTTGCCATTGCTACAGGCATCGTGGTGTCACGCTCGTCGTTTGGTATGGCTTCATTCAGCTCC
GGTTCCCAACGATCAAGGCGAGTTACATGATCCCCCATGTTGTGCAAAAAAGCGGTTAGCTCCTTCGGTC
CTCCGATCGTTGTCAGAAGTAAGTTGGCCGCAGTGTTATCACTCATGGTTATGGCAGCACTGCATAATTC
TCTTACTGTCATGCCATCCGTAAGATGCTTTTCTGTGACTGGTGAGTACTCAACCAAGTCATTCTGAGAA
TAGTGTATGCGGCGACCGAGTTGCTCTTGCCCGGCGTCAATACGGGATAATACCGCGCCACATAGCAGAA
CTTTAAAAGTGCTCATCATTGGAAAACGTTCTTCGGGGCGAAAACTCTCAAGGATCTTACCGCTGTTGAG
ATCCAGTTCGATGTAACCCACTCGTGCACCCAACTGATCTTCAGCATCTTTTACTTTCACCAGCGTTTCT
GGGTGAGCAAAAACAGGAAGGCAAAATGCCGCAAAAAAGGGAATAAGGGCGACACGGAAATGTTGAATAC
TCATACTCTTCCTTTTTCAATATTATTGAAGCATTTATCAGGGTTATTGTCTCATGAGCGGATACATATT
TGAATGTATTTAGAAAAATAAACAAATAGGGGTTCCGCGCACATTTCCCCGAAAAGTGCCACCTAAATTG
TAAGCGTTAATATTTTGTTAAAATTCGCGTTAAATTTTTGTTAAATCAGCTCATTTTTTAACCAATAGGC
CGAAATCGGCAAAATCCCTTATAAATCAAAAGAATAGACCGAGATAGGGT
[37 nt withheld, positions 7541-7577]
AAAGAACGTGGACTCCAACGTCAAAGG
[49 nt withheld, positions 7605-7653]
T
[91 nt withheld, positions 7655-7745]
G
[124 nt withheld, positions 7747-7870]
CCCATTCGCCATTCAGGCTGCGCAACTGTTGGGAAGGGCGATCGGTGCGGGCCTCTTCGCTATTACGCCA
GCTGGCGAAAGGGGGATGTGCTGCAAGGCGATTAAGTTGGGTAACGCCAGGGTTTTCCCAGTCACGACGT
TGTAAAACGACGGCCAGTGAGCGCGCCTCGTTCATTCACGTTTTTGAACCCGTGGAGGACGGGCAGACTC
GCGGTGCAAATGTGTTTTACAGCGTGATGGAGCAGATGAAGATGCTCGACACGCTGCAGAACACGCAGCT
AGATTAACCCTAGAAAGATAATCATATTGTGACGTACGTTAAAGATAATCATGTGTAAAATTGACGCATG
TGTTTTATCGGTCTGTATATCGAGGTTTATTTATTAATTTGAATAGATATTAAGTTTTATTATATTTACA
CTTACATACTAATAATAAATTCAACAAACAATTTATTTATGTTTATTTATTTATTAAAAAAAACAAAAAC
TCAAAATTTCTTCTATAAAGTAACAAAACTTTTATGAGGGACAGCCCCCCCCCAAAGCCCCCAGGGATGT
AATTACGTCCCTCCCCCGCTAGGGGGCAGCAGCGAGCCGCCCGGGGCTCCGCTCCGGTCCGGCGCTCCCC
CCGCATCCCCGAGCCGGCAGCGTGCGGGGACAGCCCGGGCACGGGGAAGGTGGCACGGGATCGCTTTCCT
CTGAACGCTTCTCGCTGCTCTTTGAGCCTGCAGACACCTGGGGGGATACGGGGAAAAGGCCTCCACGGCC
CCATAAAGATGGTTAAT
